Addgene plasmid #134959: Myo 9a-GFP
Purpose: Expression of rat Myo 9a (Myr7) in mammalian cells.
Depositing lab: Martin Bähler. Depositing organization: Universität Münster. Publication: Myr 7 is a novel myosin IX-RhoGAP expressed in rat brain. Chieregatti E, Gartner A, Stoffler HE, Bahler M. J Cell Sci. 1998 Dec 18;111 ( Pt 24):3597-608. PubMed 9819351.
Backbone
  Vector backbone: pEGFP-N1
  Backbone manufacturer: Clontech
  Backbone size w/o insert (bp): 4719
  Total vector size (bp): 12684
  Vector type: Mammalian Expression
  Selectable markers: Neomycin (select with G418)
Growth in bacteria
  Bacterial resistance: Kanamycin, 50 μg/mL
  Growth temperature: 37°C
  Growth strain: DH5alpha
  Copy number: High Copy
Gene/Insert
  Gene/Insert name: Myo 9a (rat) with 5' UTR (alt name: Myr 7)
  Species: R. norvegicus (rat)
  Insert size (bp): 7965
  GenBank ID: AJ001713
  Entrez Gene: Myo9a
  Promoter: CMV IE
  Tag / fusion protein: EGFP (C terminal on backbone)
  Cloning method: Restriction Enzyme; 5′ cloning site Sac II (not destroyed); 3′ cloning site Age I (not destroyed)
  Sequencing primers: 5′ CMV Forward CGCAAATGGGCGGTAGGCGTG; 3′ EGFP-N CGTCGCCGTCCAGCTCGACCAG
Terms and licenses: Academic/Nonprofit Terms; Industry Terms: Not Available to Industry
How to cite: Myo 9a-GFP was a gift from Martin Bähler (Addgene plasmid # 134959 ; http://n2t.net/addgene:134959 ; RRID:Addgene_134959)
