[The description below was written by a language model from this plasmid's Addgene catalogue record and pLannotate feature annotations shown in this document.]
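Description:
Myo 9a-GFP is a mammalian expression plasmid built on the Clontech pEGFP-N1 backbone that drives production of rat Myo9a (also called Myr7) fused at its C terminus to EGFP. The roughly 8 kb rat cDNA, which according to the record retains its 5' UTR, was inserted between the Sac II and Age I sites of the multiple cloning site, placing it downstream of the human cytomegalovirus immediate early enhancer and promoter and in frame with the backbone-encoded EGFP. Transcripts are terminated by the SV40 polyadenylation signal. Myo9a is an unconventional class IX myosin, an actin-based motor that also stimulates the GTPase activity of Rho, and the annotation links it to regulation of Rho in neurons and to neurite branching and axon guidance.

The plasmid is propagated in E. coli from a high-copy ColE1/pUC-type origin and also carries an f1 origin for single-stranded DNA production. A single Tn5 aminoglycoside phosphotransferase gene serves both hosts: a bacterial bla-type promoter gives kanamycin resistance in bacteria, while the adjacent SV40 enhancer/early promoter and HSV TK polyadenylation signal allow G418 selection of stably transfected mammalian cells. The short large T antigen and ble fragments in the feature table are most likely remnants of backbone sequence rather than functional genes. The sequenced record is 12,573 nt, slightly shorter than the 12,684 bp catalogue total. The construct is suited to transient or stable expression of fluorescently tagged Myo9a, for example to follow its localisation in live or fixed cells or to study the effects of its overexpression.
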