Features (pLannotate 1.2.2; 14 found; start..end, strand, type, name):
     61..364     +  enhancer       CMV enhancer: human cytomegalovirus immediate early enhancer
    365..568     +  promoter       CMV promoter: human cytomegalovirus (CMV) immediate early promoter
    591..654     +  misc_feature   MCS (fragment): multiple cloning site
    737..8503    +  CDS            Myo9a: MYO9A_RAT - Also known as Myr7. Experimental evidence at protein level: Swiss-Prot protein existence level 1. Myosins are actin-based motor molecules with ATPase activity. Unconventional myosins serve in intracellular movements (PubMed:9819351). Regulates Rho by stimulating it's GTPase activity in neurons (PubMed:9819351). Required for the regulation of neurite branching and motor neuron axon guidance (By similarity). From Rattus norvegicus (Rat).
   8519..9238    +  CDS            EGFP: the original enhanced GFP (Yang et al., 1996) mammalian codon-optimized
   9255..9338    +  CDS            large T antigen (fragment): large T antigen from SV40 (simian virus 40)
   9361..9482    +  polyA_signal   SV40 poly(A) signal: SV40 polyadenylation signal
   9516..9944    -  rep_origin     f1 ori (sequence partly withheld): f1 bacteriophage origin of replication; arrow indicates direction of (+) strand synthesis
   9971..10075   +  promoter       AmpR promoter: bla
  10077..10434   +  promoter       SV40 promoter: SV40 enhancer and early promoter
  10469..11263   +  CDS            NeoR/KanR: aminoglycoside phosphotransferase from Tn5; aph(3')-II (or nptII); confers resistance to neomycin, kanamycin, and G418 (Geneticin®)
  11284..11436   +  CDS            ble (fragment): BLE_KLEPN - Experimental evidence at protein level: Swiss-Prot protein existence level 1. Binding protein with a strong affinity to the bleomycin family of antibiotics. Binds to CL990; an antimitotic-antibiotic compound. From Klebsiella pneumoniae.
  11495..11542   +  polyA_signal   HSV TK poly(A) signal: herpes simplex virus thymidine kinase polyadenylation signal (Cole and Stacy, 1985)
  11871..12459   +  rep_origin     ori: high-copy-number ColE1/pMB1/pBR322/pUC origin of replication
>Addgene plasmid #134959 | Myo 9a-GFP | addgene full sequence | sequence record 267830 | Addgene NGS Result
TAGTTATTAATAGTAATCAATTACGGGGTCATTAGTTCATAGCCCATATATGGAGTTCCGCGTTACATAA
CTTACGGTAAATGGCCCGCCTGGCTGACCGCCCAACGACCCCCGCCCATTGACGTCAATAATGACGTATG
TTCCCATAGTAACGCCAATAGGGACTTTCCATTGACGTCAATGGGTGGAGTATTTACGGTAAACTGCCCA
CTTGGCAGTACATCAAGTGTATCATATGCCAAGTACGCCCCCTATTGACGTCAATGACGGTAAATGGCCC
GCCTGGCATTATGCCCAGTACATGACCTTATGGGACTTTCCTACTTGGCAGTACATCTACGTATTAGTCA
TCGCTATTACCATGGTGATGCGGTTTTGGCAGTACATCAATGGGCGTGGATAGCGGTTTGACTCACGGGG
ATTTCCAAGTCTCCACCCCATTGACGTCAATGGGAGTTTGTTTTGGCACCAAAATCAACGGGACTTTCCA
AAATGTCGTAACAACTCCGCCCCATTGACGCAAATGGGCGGTAGGCGTGTACGGTGGGAGGTCTATATAA
GCAGAGCTGGTTTAGTGAACCGTCAGATCCGCTAGCGCTACCGGACTCAGATCTCGAGCTCAAGCTTCGA
ATTCTGCAGTCGACGGTACCGCGGCGCAGCCAGAGTTCTTTTGCCAAGAAAATGGTTTGCCCAGTCCTGA
ACACATACTGTCCTTTCTGATGGGACAAGATCCAATATGAATGTAAGTGATGGAGGAAGACGACGCTTTG
AGGATAATGAACACACATTGCGAATATATCCTGGGACAATTTCAGAAGGAACAATTTACTGTCCAATTCC
TGCCAGAAAAAACTCCACAGCTGCTGAGGTGATTGACTCCCTTATAAACAGACTTCACCTAGACAAGACA
AAATGCTACGTTTTAGCAGAGGTAAAGGAATTTGGTGGAGAAGAATGGATTCTCAATCCAACCGACTGTC
CAGTTCAGCGAATGATGCTGTGGCCCCGAATGGCTTTGGAAAATCGCCTAAGTGGGGAGGACTATCGCTT
TCTTCTGAGAGAAAAAAACCTCGATGGATCAATTCATTATGGTAGCCTCCAGTCATGGCTACGGGTAACC
GAAGAACGCCGAAGGATGATGGAGCGGGGTTTTCTTCCACAGCCTCAACAGAAAGACTTTGATGATTTAT
GTAGCTTGCCTGATTTGAATGAGAAAACTCTCTTAGAAAACCTACGGAATCGCTTTAAGCATGAAAAAAT
TTATACTTATGTTGGCAGTATTCTAATAGCTATTAATCCATTCAAATTTCTTCCTATTTATAACCCCAAA
TATGTCAAAATGTATGATAACCACCAGCTGGGAAAACTTGAACCCCACATATATGCTGTGGCGGATGTTG
CTTATCATGCCATGCTTCAGCGCAAAAAGAATCAGTGTATTGTGATTTCAGGAGAGAGTGGTTCTGGGAA
GACTCAAAGCACAAACTTTCTTATTCATCACCTTACTGCCCTCAGCCAGAAAGGATTTGCCAGTGGAGTA
GAACAGATTATTCTTGGAGCTGGACCAGTACTTGAGGCCTTTGGAAATGCAAAGACAGCTCATAATAACA
ATTCAAGTCGTTTTGGCAAGTTTATTCAAGTAAATTACCAAGAAACAGGCACTGTACTTGGGGCCTATGT
TGAAAAATATCTTCTGGAAAAATCTAGACTTGTTTATCAAGAGCATAATGAACGGAACTATCATGTATTC
TATTACCTCCTTGCAGGAGCAAGTGAAGAAGAGAGGTTAGCATTCCACCTTAAGCAGCCTGAGGAGTATC
ATTTTCTCAACCAGGATTGCTTCACAGTGGAGGGAGAAGATTTGAGGCATGATTTTGAACGCTTACAATT
GGCCATGGAAATGGTAGGATTTCTTCCCAAGACACGAAGACAGATTTTCTCACTGCTCTCAGCAATACTA
CATTTGGGTAATATCTCATATAAAAAGAAGACCTATCGAGATGACTCTATTGATATCTGTAATCCTGAAG
TACTGCCTATTGTCTCAGAATTACTAGAAGTTAAAGAAGAGATGCTATTTGAAGCATTGGTTACAAGGAA
GACGGTGACAGTGGGTGAAAAGCTTATTTTACCATATAAACTGGCAGAGGCTGTGACAGTGAGAAACTCC
ATGGCTAAATCTTTATATAGTGCTCTGTTTGACTGGATAGTGTTTCGTATTAATCATGCACTTCTGAATA
GTAAAGATTTGGAAAAAGATACTAAGACTTTGTCCATTGGTGTACTTGATATTTTTGGGTTTGAAGATTA
TGAAAACAATAGTTTTGAACAGTTCTGTATTAATTTTGCTAATGAACGTTTACAGCACTACTTTAATCAG
CATATCTTTAAGTTGGAGCAAGAGGAATATAGAACTGAAGGTATCAGTTGGCACAACATTGATTATATTG
ATAATACTTGTTGTATAAATCTTATTAGCAAAAAACCAACAGGACTGCTCCACCTTTTGGATGAAGAAAG
CAACTTTCCACAGGCTACAAATCAAACATTACTTGACAAGTTTAAACATCAACATGAAGAGAATTCTTAC
ATTGAATTTCCAGCTGTAATGGAGCCTGCTTTTATCATAAAACATTACGCTGGAAAAGTAAAATATGGAG
TAAAGGATTTTCGGGAAAAAAATACAGATCATATGCGTCCAGACATTGTGGCTCTTCTGAGAAGTAGCAG
GAATGCTTTTGTTTCTGGGATGACTGGCATTGATCCCGTAGCTGTTTTCCGATGGGCAGTTCTCCGAGCA
TTTTTTAGAGCTGTGGTTGCTTTCAGGGAAGCTGGGAAAAGACATATTCAGAGAAAAAGTGGACATGATG
ATACAACACCATGTACAATTTTGAAAAGTATGGATAGTTTTAGCTTTCTCCAACACCCAGTCCACCAGAG
GAGCTTAGAGATTCTGCAGAGGTGCAAGGAAGAGAAGTACAGTATAACCCGGAAAAACCCAAGAACACCT
CTTTCTGATCTTCAAGGCATGAACACTCTGAATGAAAAAAATCAACATGATACATTTGATATTGCCTGGA
ATGTCAGAACTGGAATTCGCCAAAGCAGACTACCAACTAACAATACTTCCTTGCTTGATAAAGATGGGAT
ATTTGCTAATTCAGCAAGCAGCAAACTCCTGGAAAGAGCTCATGGAATTCTCACGAGAAACAAAAATTTC
AGGTCAAAACCTGTTCTTCCAAAGCACTTGCTGGAGGTAAATTCTTTGAAACATCTGACCAGACTGACCC
TTCAGGATCGAATTACCAAATCTCTTCTTCATTTGCATAAGAAGAAGAAACCTCCCAGTATCAGCGCCCA
GTTTCAGGTCTCCTTAAGCAAGCTGATGGAGACACTTGATCAAGCAGAACCATATTTTGTAAAATGCATT
CGCTCAAATGCTGAAAAGCTGCCCTTAAGATTCAGTGATGCCTTGGTACTAAGACAGCTTCGGTACACTG
GGATGCTGGAGACAGTTAGAATTCGCCAATCTGGATATAGCTCCAAATATTCTTTCCAGGATTTTGTGAG
CCACTTTCATGTACTTCTTCCCCAACATATTATCCCATCAAAATTTAACATTCAAGATTTCTTCAGAAAA
ATAAATATCAATCCTGATAATTATCAAGTTGGAAAAACCATGGTGTTCCTAAAGGAGCATGAACGACAGC
ACTTACAGGATCTGCTTCATCAGGAAGTGCTTCGCAGAATCATACTGCTGCAGCGGTGGTTCAGGGTCTT
GCTCTCTAGGCAGCAGTTCCTTCACTTGAGACAGGCGTCTGTTATTATTCAGCGATTCTGGAGGAACTAT
CTAAATCAGAAGCAAGTTAGAAATGCGGCTGTGGAGAAAGATGCTTTCATCATGGCTAGTGCAGCTTCCC
TTCTTCAAGCGTCCTGGCGTGCTCACTTAGAGAGGCAGCGGTACTTGGAGTTACGAGCTGCAGCTGTCAT
TATCCAGCAGAGATGGAGGGAACTCTGTAGGCGTAGACACAGGGCTGCTACCTGTATACAGTCAAGATGG
AGGGGCTACAGGCAAAGTAAGAAGTACAAAGAACAAAGGAATAAAATTATCCTGTTACAGTCAATATATA
GAGGATTCAGAGCACGACAAAGATATAAGGCTTTAAAAGAGGAAAGGCTGAAAGAAACAAAACTAGAGCA
TGGATTGGCGCAGATCAAGACATGTGGACCTCTAGAAATCCAGGGTTCAGACCCTTCTGAGTGGGAGGAT
CGTTCCTTTGCCAACAGAGTGAAAGCCATAGAAGAATGTAAATCTGTGATAGAGAGTAATCGAATTAGCC
GGGAGAGTTCAATGGACTTCTCAAAGGAGTCTCCAGACAAGCAACAGGAGAGAGGCAGGAGCCAAAGTGG
TACAGATTTACAGGGGGATGTGATTGTAAGACAGAGGCCCAAGTCATTGGAAGATCTACATCAGAAAAAA
GTAGGTCGGGCCAAAAGAGAAAGTCGGAGAATGAGAGAATTAGAACAAGCTATATTTAGCTTAGAATTGC
TCAAAGTCCGTTCTCTTGGTGGCATGTCTCCTTCAGAGGAACGTAGATGGTCTACAGAATTGATGCCTGA
AGGCCTTCAATCTCCACAGGGTACACCTGATAGTGAGAGCTCTCAAGGGAGCTTAGAACTTTTAACCTGT
GATGAGAACCAAAAGAGCAAACCAGAGTCCCTCATTTTAGATGATGGAGAATTGAAAATTTCATCACCCA
GTACATTTACCAATCCAAAATTTGATTCACAAAATAATGCCCTCAGTGCCTCAAGTGAGACAAGCTCTAC
GTTTTCTGGAAAAGGAGCATCCTCTGACTCAGAGCATTTGAAGAATGGAACTGCAGAGGAAAAGCTTGTC
TATAGTTCTCAACCCATCACTTGTAAATCTCAGCTGAGAGACTCTTTTGTTTCAAGTAGTCTGCCTACAT
TTTTTTATATTCCTCATCAAGAACCTCTGAAAACAAGCTCCCAACTAGATACAAGTATCCAAAGAAACAA
ACTACCAGAAAGAGAAACCACTTTGAAGACAACTCTTACTCTGGATATTAACAGAGAAGCCAGGAAGTGT
CAGTTTTCAGGTCAGGTGACTCCTTTGAATCCAGATTCTTCATGTACTGTGCTTAAGAAGCTAGAAAAGC
TGAATATTGAAAAGGAGAAAAGGCAAAAGCAGTTACAGCAGCAGAATGAAAAAGAAATGATGGAACAGAT
TCGTCAGCAGACAGATATTTTAGAGAAGGAACGCAAGGCTTTCAAGACAATTGAACAGTCACGAACTGAG
GCCTCTCTCTTGGCACCATCCTTTTACCAGTCAAGACAAAAAGTAGAGAGGCCATCTTCTCTGCATATCC
AAAATACTCCAAGTAAGGGAGAAGCTGGTGTACTAGGTTCCCCATCAGCTCTTGCCACAAAAGATAGTCC
CTCCATTCATTTACCCCCAAAAGACCGACCTGTTACCCTGTTCTTTGAAAGAAAAGGAAGCCCATGCCAA
TCTAGAACTGTCAAGGAATTAACCAAGACAGAAAGAATGGGTACCCAACATGATGCTGCCTGTAGACTCT
CCAATAATCACAATACAGAAAGAGAACACTTTAAGTCAACTCACTCTTACAGCCACAGATCTGATGACCC
TTCCAGAGAGGGAAGTTCGAGACCTATTTTCTTCACACCAAAAGACAATGTGATTACTCCCCTTGTACAC
AGTGGAAATCCTCAAGTCCACAAACAAGATGAACCAGCTTGGAAATCTAAGTTAGCAGGGCCTGGGCAAC
GAGAGGTTGCCAGACCGGCCCATAAAAAGAAAGCTCGAATGGCGCGGACGCGCTCCGATTTCTTGACTAG
AGGTACTTTTGCCGATGGGGAGGGGGATACAGAGGAAGATGATTACGATGACATTATTGAGCCCCTTCTC
TCCCTTGACCAAGCTTCTCACTCTGAGCTAGGGCCTGTATCCAGCCTGGGTCAGGCCTCTCACAGTGACT
CCGAAATGACGTCACAACGATTTTCTTCAGTTGATGAACAAGCAAGGCTTCATAAGGCTATGTCTCAAGG
AGAGATTACAAAATTGGCAGGACGACAGAAGTCTTCAGATTTGGACATAAGACCCCAGAGAGCGAAGATG
AGATTCTGGGCCAAAGGGAAACAAGGAGAGAAGAAGACTACTAGAGTAAAACCTGCTCCCCAGTCGGAGG
TCTCATCACTCTTTGCTGGCTCAGATGTGACACCTGTTCATCCATTTTCTGATGAGTTAACTCAGTACCA
CCCAACACCTCCTTTGAGTCCAGAACTGCCCGGGAGTTGTCGAAAAGAGTTCAAAGAGAATAAGGAACCA
TCGCCAAAGGCAAAACGCAAGAGAGGTGTGAAAATCAGCAGTGTGGCCTTGGACTCTATGCACTGGCAAA
ATGACTCTGTCCAAATCATAGCAAGTGCCAACGATTTAAAAAGTATGGATGAGTTTCTTCTGAAAAAGAT
GAATGACCTAGATAATGAAGACAGCAAGAAGGATACATTAGTGGATGTTGTATTTAAAAAAGCCCTCAAA
GAATTTCGGCAAAATATCTTCAGCTCTTACTCGTCTGCACTGGCGATGGATGATGGGAAAAGCATACGCT
ATAAAGATCTGTATGCGCTATTTGAACAGATCCTGGAAAAGACCATGAGGTTTGAGCAACGTGATTGGAA
TGAATCTCCAGTGAGAGTTTGGGTTAACACTTTTAAGGTGTTTTTAGATGAATACATGAATGAATTCAAG
ACTTTGGATAGCACAGCCCCAAAGGTGCTTAAAACAGAAAGAAAGAAAAGGAGGAAAAAGGAAACTGATT
TGGTGGAAGAGCACAATGGCCACATGTTTAAGGCCACCCAGTACAGCATCCCTACCTACTGTGAATACTG
TTCTTCCTTGATATGGATAATGGACAGAGCCTCTGTTTGCAAATTGTGTAAGTACGCTTGCCATAAGAAG
TGCTGTCTGAAAACCACAGCCAAGTGTTCTAAGAAGTATGATCCAGAGCTGTCATCTCGGCAATTTGGGG
TTGAGCTGTCCCGTCTGACTAGTGAAGACCGAGCTGTTCCTTTAGTGGTAGAGAAGCTCATAAACTACAT
TGAAATGCATGGACTTTATACAGAGGGTATTTACCGAAAGTCTGGTTCAACTAATAAAATCAAGGAGCTT
CGACAAGGTCTAGATACAGATGCTGAAAGTGTAAACCTAGATGACTATAACATACATGTCATTGCAAGTG
TATTCAAACAATGGCTTCGTGATTTGCCCAATCCACTCATGACTTTTGAACTCTATGAAGAATTCCTTCG
AGCTATGGGCCTTCAGGAAAGAAAGGAGACAATCCGTGGTGTGTACTCTGTAATTGATCAGCTCTCCCGG
ACTCACCTCAGTACACTGGAACGCCTTATCTTTCATCTAGTTAGGATTGCTCTACAGGAAGACACTAATA
GAATGTCTGCTAATGCTTTGGCCATCGTGTTTGCACCTTGCATTCTCCGTTGCCCTGACACTACTGACCC
ACTACAAAGTGTTCAAGATATCAGTAAGACTACCACATGTGTGGAACTGATAGTTGTAGAACAAATGAAT
AAATACAAGGCTCGTCTCAAAGACATCAGTAGCCTGGAATTTGCTGAAAATAAAGCAAAGACCAGACTAT
CACTGATTCGTAGATCAATGGGAAAGGGGCGTCTACATCGAGGAAGCCATCCAAATCCATCCTCCCCTGT
TATAGTCCGATTGCCTTCCATGTCTGATGTCCCAGAAGAGACCTTGACTAGTGAGACAGCCATGGACACT
GACGTCACAGACCAGCAGCAAGCAGCAATGCAGCAGGAGGAGAAAGTACTGACTGAGCAGATTGAGAACC
TACAGAAAGAAAAGGAAGAACTAACATTTGAGATGCTTGTATTGGAGCCTCGTGCCTCTGATGATGAAGC
CCTTGAGTCTGAGGCTTCTATTGGGACTGCTGATAGCTCGGAAAATTTGAATATGGATCCTGAAGAGAGA
AGCTTAGCCCTTAGCTCCCTGAAAGCAGCTGGCAAGTCTGAGCCTTCAAGCAAGTTTCGAAAGCAGCTAA
GAAAGCAGCCAGACTCTTTGGACTCAGTCAGCTCCTCCGTTTCTTCATGTCTATCAAACACTACATCATC
TCATGGCACTAGAAAGCGATTTCAGATTTATTCCAAGTCTCCATTTTACCGAGCTGCCTCAGCTTGTGAG
GCCCAGGGAATGGAAGGACCACTAGGCCAAGCCAAATCCCTAGAAGACAGGCCTCAGTTCATCAGCAGAG
GAACCTTCAACCCTGAAAAGGGCAAACAAAAACTAAAGAATGTGAAAAACTCACCTCAGAAAACCAAAGA
GACCCCAGAGGGGACGGTTTCATCTGGCCGAAAGAAAACTGTGGACTCAGACTGCAGCTCCACACAGCAA
CTACCACTGTTTGGAAATAATGAGTTTATGGTCCCACCGGTCGCCACCATGGTGAGCAAGGGCGAGGAGC
TGTTCACCGGGGTGGTGCCCATCCTGGTCGAGCTGGACGGCGACGTAAACGGCCACAAGTTCAGCGTGTC
CGGCGAGGGCGAGGGCGATGCCACCTACGGCAAGCTGACCCTGAAGTTCATCTGCACCACCGGCAAGCTG
CCCGTGCCCTGGCCCACCCTCGTGACCACCCTGACCTACGGCGTGCAGTGCTTCAGCCGCTACCCCGACC
ACATGAAGCAGCACGACTTCTTCAAGTCCGCCATGCCCGAAGGCTACGTCCAGGAGCGCACCATCTTCTT
CAAGGACGACGGCAACTACAAGACCCGCGCCGAGGTGAAGTTCGAGGGCGACACCCTGGTGAACCGCATC
GAGCTGAAGGGCATCGACTTCAAGGAGGACGGCAACATCCTGGGGCACAAGCTGGAGTACAACTACAACA
GCCACAACGTCTATATCATGGCCGACAAGCAGAAGAACGGCATCAAGGTGAACTTCAAGATCCGCCACAA
CATCGAGGACGGCAGCGTGCAGCTCGCCGACCACTACCAGCAGAACACCCCCATCGGCGACGGCCCCGTG
CTGCTGCCCGACAACCACTACCTGAGCACCCAGTCCGCCCTGAGCAAAGACCCCAACGAGAAGCGCGATC
ACATGGTCCTGCTGGAGTTCGTGACCGCCGCCGGGATCACTCTCGGCATGGACGAGCTGTACAAGTAAAG
CGGCCGCGACTCTAGATCATAATCAGCCATACCACATTTGTAGAGGTTTTACTTGCTTTAAAAAACCTCC
CACACCTCCCCCTGAACCTGAAACATAAAATGAATGCAATTGTTGTTGTTAACTTGTTTATTGCAGCTTA
TAATGGTTACAAATAAAGCAATAGCATCACAAATTTCACAAATAAAGCATTTTTTTCACTGCATTCTAGT
TGTGGTTTGTCCAAACTCATCAATGTATCTTAAGGCGTAAATTGTAAGCGTTAATATTTTGTTAAAATTC
GCGTTAAATTTTTGTTAAATCAGCTCATTTTTTAACCAATAGGCCGAAATCGGCAAAATCCCTTATAAAT
CAAAAGAATAGACCGAGATAGGGT
[37 nt withheld, positions 9615-9651]
AAAGAACGTGGACTCCAACGTCAAAGG
[49 nt withheld, positions 9679-9727]
T
[91 nt withheld, positions 9729-9819]
G
[124 nt withheld, positions 9821-9944]
CAGGTGGCACTTTTCGGGGAAATGTGCGCGGAACCCCTATTTGTTTATTTTTCTAAATACATTCAAATAT
GTATCCGCTCATGAGACAATAACCCTGATAAATGCTTCAATAATATTGAAAAAGGAAGAGTCCTGAGGCG
GAAAGAACCAGCTGTGGAATGTGTGTCAGTTAGGGTGTGGAAAGTCCCCAGGCTCCCCAGCAGGCAGAAG
TATGCAAAGCATGCATCTCAATTAGTCAGCAACCAGGTGTGGAAAGTCCCCAGGCTCCCCAGCAGGCAGA
AGTATGCAAAGCATGCATCTCAATTAGTCAGCAACCATAGTCCCGCCCCTAACTCCGCCCATCCCGCCCC
TAACTCCGCCCAGTTCCGCCCATTCTCCGCCCCATGGCTGACTAATTTTTTTTATTTATGCAGAGGCCGA
GGCCGCCTCGGCCTCTGAGCTATTCCAGAAGTAGTGAGGAGGCTTTTTTGGAGGCCTAGGCTTTTGCAAA
GATCGATCAAGAGACAGGATGAGGATCGTTTCGCATGATTGAACAAGATGGATTGCACGCAGGTTCTCCG
GCCGCTTGGGTGGAGAGGCTATTCGGCTATGACTGGGCACAACAGACAATCGGCTGCTCTGATGCCGCCG
TGTTCCGGCTGTCAGCGCAGGGGCGCCCGGTTCTTTTTGTCAAGACCGACCTGTCCGGTGCCCTGAATGA
ACTGCAAGACGAGGCAGCGCGGCTATCGTGGCTGGCCACGACGGGCGTTCCTTGCGCAGCTGTGCTCGAC
GTTGTCACTGAAGCGGGAAGGGACTGGCTGCTATTGGGCGAAGTGCCGGGGCAGGATCTCCTGTCATCTC
ACCTTGCTCCTGCCGAGAAAGTATCCATCATGGCTGATGCAATGCGGCGGCTGCATACGCTTGATCCGGC
TACCTGCCCATTCGACCACCAAGCGAAACATCGCATCGAGCGAGCACGTACTCGGATGGAAGCCGGTCTT
GTCGATCAGGATGATCTGGACGAAGAGCATCAGGGGCTCGCGCCAGCCGAACTGTTCGCCAGGCTCAAGG
CGAGCATGCCCGACGGCGAGGATCTCGTCGTGACCCATGGCGATGCCTGCTTGCCGAATATCATGGTGGA
AAATGGCCGCTTTTCTGGATTCATCGACTGTGGCCGGCTGGGTGTGGCGGACCGCTATCAGGACATAGCG
TTGGCTACCCGTGATATTGCTGAAGAGCTTGGCGGCGAATGGGCTGACCGCTTCCTCGTGCTTTACGGTA
TCGCCGCTCCCGATTCGCAGCGCATCGCCTTCTATCGCCTTCTTGACGAGTTCTTCTGAGCGGGACTCTG
GGGTTCGAAATGACCGACCAAGCGACGCCCAACCTGCCATCACGAGATTTCGATTCCACCGCCGCCTTCT
ATGAAAGGTTGGGCTTCGGAATCGTTTTCCGGGACGCCGGCTGGATGATCCTCCAGCGCGGGGATCTCAT
GCTGGAGTTCTTCGCCCACCCTAGGGGGAGGCTAACTGAAACACGGAAGGAGACAATACCGGAAGGAACC
CGCGCTATGACGGCAATAAAAAGACAGAATAAAACGCACGGTGTTGGGTCGTTTGTTCATAAACGCGGGG
TTCGGTCCCAGGGCTGGCACTCTGTCGATACCCCACCGAGACCCCATTGGGGCCAATACGCCCGCGTTTC
TTCCTTTTCCCCACCCCACCCCCCAAGTTCGGGTGAAGGCCCAGGGCTCGCAGCCAACGTCGGGGCGGCA
GGCCCTGCCATAGCCTCAGGTTACTCATATATACTTTAGATTGATTTAAAACTTCATTTTTAATTTAAAA
GGATCTAGGTGAAGATCCTTTTTGATAATCTCATGACCAAAATCCCTTAACGTGAGTTTTCGTTCCACTG
AGCGTCAGACCCCGTAGAAAAGATCAAAGGATCTTCTTGAGATCCTTTTTTTCTGCGCGTAATCTGCTGC
TTGCAAACAAAAAAACCACCGCTACCAGCGGTGGTTTGTTTGCCGGATCAAGAGCTACCAACTCTTTTTC
CGAAGGTAACTGGCTTCAGCAGAGCGCAGATACCAAATACTGTTCTTCTAGTGTAGCCGTAGTTAGGCCA
CCACTTCAAGAACTCTGTAGCACCGCCTACATACCTCGCTCTGCTAATCCTGTTACCAGTGGCTGCTGCC
AGTGGCGATAAGTCGTGTCTTACCGGGTTGGACTCAAGACGATAGTTACCGGATAAGGCGCAGCGGTCGG
GCTGAACGGGGGGTTCGTGCACACAGCCCAGCTTGGAGCGAACGACCTACACCGAACTGAGATACCTACA
GCGTGAGCTATGAGAAAGCGCCACGCTTCCCGAAGGGAGAAAGGCGGACAGGTATCCGGTAAGCGGCAGG
GTCGGAACAGGAGAGCGCACGAGGGAGCTTCCAGGGGGAAACGCCTGGTATCTTTATAGTCCTGTCGGGT
TTCGCCACCTCTGACTTGAGCGTCGATTTTTGTGATGCTCGTCAGGGGGGCGGAGCCTATGGAAAAACGC
CAGCAACGCGGCCTTTTTACGGTTCCTGGCCTTTTGCTGGCCTTTTGCTCACATGTTCTTTCCTGCGTTA
TCCCCTGATTCTGTGGATAACCGTATTACCGCCATGCAT
